>Addgene plasmid #203161 | pHD22Y/PfPRMT5 deletion | depositor partial sequence | sequence record 394559 | N-terminal PfPRMT5 homologou region (BamHI----AvrII)
TATCATAAAATACCACAATGTGAAGAAAATAATATAGATCCTGATTTTTTCGCATGTAAACTTTTTAATG
ATAATACGAAAAACATATATAACGAATTAACTACAAATGAATCTCTAAATAATTCTTCTATGATAAATGG
AAATGGAAAAAGATGTAGTTATGAAATAGATCCTTTGTTTGGTAATATATATGAAGATAAAAATATATGG
GAAAAAAATATATATGGATTAATGTCCACATGGATAAATCCTGATGACGAAAATGAAAATTCAAGTTTAT
ATTCTATGGATGCATTAAATAAAGAATTACAATGGTCTACTTATATATCTATAAGTAAATTGATTATTAA
TGTACCGAATATAAAATGTGATAATTATGCTAGATATATTAACTCATGTATAAATAATTATAATATGTTA
TCCTTAATAATGAGAATTCCTATTGTTATAAAAAAAAAAAAACCTTTTCATAAGGAAAGTTATAATAACA
ATATGACTTGTGATATTATAAATGGATGGAATTTATGGGCAAAATTTATTTCATATTGTAATTTTAATTA
TAGTCATTTAGGTTTAGCCCTTGAATTATCAAATATAAATAATATAGATTTAAGTAATATTCAATTAGAT
GTATGGAAATCTGAACCCGTAAAATTAATTATCATACCATTAGATGCATTTCGGATCCTATTGGATACAA
AAACAGGGTATCCATATTTACCAAAAAAATTAAAGGATTTCTTAATATACTTTTTTAGAAAAAATATAGA
AGTTTTATTAATAACAAATGAAGACATTAACAAGATGAATAATCATTTCATTCATCTCAAAAATGAATAT
TGTAATGAATACCAACATAATATATGTAATAATGAAATGGATTCATATGATATTAATGATAATAATAATA
ATAATAATAATAATTACAATATTAGTAATAGTATCCATACAAAAACTAATAACAACTACTATTTAAAATG
TTGTATTTATTATATAAAGAGGTTATTTATGTCTATAGAAAATTTCGACAATGATTCACTTTTTGACAGT
TTTTATTGGGATTATTTACAAATACCTTTACAACCCCTCAAAGATAATTTGTCCTCCCAGACTTATGAAG
TTTTTGAAAAGGACCGGAAAAAGTATGAGCAGTATGAACTAGCCACAAGCCTAGG
