>Addgene plasmid #203161 | pHD22Y/PfPRMT5 deletion | depositor partial sequence | sequence record 394561 | 3 myc tags (AvrII----XhoI)
CCTAGGGAACAGAAGTTGATTTCCGAAGAAGACCTCGCTGCATCTAGGGAACAGAAGTTGATTTCCGAAG
AAGACCTCGCTGCATCTAGAGAACAGAAGTTGATTTCCGAAGAAGACCTCTAACTCGAG
