>Addgene plasmid #203161 | pHD22Y/PfPRMT5 deletion | depositor partial sequence | sequence record 394562 | pDT 3' UTR (XhoI----NotI)
CTCGAGGGATATGGCAGCTTAATGTTCGTTTTTCTTATTTATATATTTATACCAATTGATTGTATTTATA
ACTGTAAAAATGTGTATGTTGTGTGCATATTTTTTTTTGTGCATGCACATGCATGTAAATAGCTAAAATT
ATGAACATTTTATTTTTTGTTCAGAAAAAAAAAACTTTACACACATAAAATGGCTAGTATGAATAGCCAT
ATTTTATATAAATTAAATCCTATGAATTTATGACCATATTAAAAATTTAGATATTTATGGAACATAATAT
GTTTGAAACAATAAGACAAAATTATTATTATTATTATTATTTTTACTGTTATAATTATGTGTCTCCTTCA
ATGATTCATAAATAGTTGGACTTGATTTTTAAAATGTTTATAATATGATTAGCATAGTTAAATAAAAAAA
GTTGAAAAATTAAAAAAAAACATATAAACACAAATGATGGTTTTTCCTTCAATTTCGATATCATATAGCA
ATCGTATTAGCAGGTAAATGAGCAAGGTTAATAAAAAAATGGTAAAAAAAAAAAATTGGGGAAAAATAAA
CAAGGTGTCTTTATCTACACTTTGGCTTTACAATGTATAATTTATATGCATACAAAAAAATTTTGATAAA
ATTGTAAAAAGGTGAATAAAATAACATTGTAACAGTAGTAGATAGTAAAGGGAAGGTGTTGCTCAAATAG
TGTCGAAACAAAACTGGCATAAAGAAAAATTGATATTGAGCAGAGGATATGCGCATAATGGTATTTTGTT
TGTTTGTTTGTTTTCTCATTTTTTGAGACAGCTCAATTCTTTATGTCCACAACATCATCGGACTTTTCTT
CTTCAGGGTAGGCGGCCGC
