[The description below was written by a language model from this plasmid's Addgene catalogue record.]
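Description:
pHD22Y/PfPRMT5 deletion is a gene-disruption plasmid for the malaria parasite Plasmodium falciparum, built on the pHD22Y transfection backbone. It is propagated in E. coli as a high-copy plasmid under ampicillin selection, and it carries a human dihydrofolate reductase (hdhfr) marker, which in P. falciparum work is the standard cassette for antifolate drug selection of transfected parasites. The catalogue lists the vector type as mammalian expression, but the stated purpose and depositor comments make clear that the intended host is the parasite. The recorded sizes are also inconsistent, since the total vector size given is smaller than the backbone alone, so they should not be relied on.

The insert is an approximately 1.2 kb N-terminal fragment of the PfPRMT5 gene from strain 3D7, which encodes a type II protein arginine methyltransferase. It was cloned between BamHI and NotI sites that both remain intact. The fragment has no promoter of its own and is followed by three myc tags and the 3' UTR of the P. berghei dhfr/ts gene (pDT), which serves as a terminator. This arrangement is designed for single-crossover homologous recombination: the fragment acts as the homology region, and integration of the whole plasmid at the endogenous locus leaves a truncated PfPRMT5 coding sequence driven by the native promoter, fused to the myc tags and terminated by pDT. The remaining downstream portion of the gene is displaced and lacks a promoter. The result is functional disruption of PfPRMT5, allowing study of its role in the parasite, which the associated publication links to merozoite invasion. No feature table was supplied, so element positions and other backbone details cannot be confirmed.
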