Addgene plasmid #203161: pHD22Y/PfPRMT5 deletion
Purpose: for disruption of PfPRMT5 gene
Depositing lab: Liwang Cui. Depositing organization: University of South Florida. Publication: A type II protein arginine methyltransferase regulates merozoite invasion in Plasmodium falciparum. Lucky AB, Wang C, Liu M, Liang X, Min H, Fan Q, Siddiqui FA, Adapa SR, Li X, Jiang RHY, Chen X, Cui L, Miao J. Commun Biol. 2023 Jun 22;6(1):659. doi: 10.1038/s42003-023-05038-z. PubMed 37349497.
Backbone
  Vector backbone: pHD22Y
  Backbone manufacturer: Wellems T lab
  Backbone size w/o insert (bp): 5818
  Total vector size (bp): 2151
  Modifications to backbone: No
  Vector type: Mammalian Expression
  Selectable markers: hdhfr
Growth in bacteria
  Bacterial resistance: Ampicillin, 100 μg/mL
  Growth temperature: 37°C
  Growth strain: DH5alpha
  Copy number: High Copy
Gene/Insert
  Gene/Insert name: PfPRMT5 fragment
  Species: Plasmodium falciprum 3D7
  Insert size (bp): 1163
  GenBank ID: XM_001350285.1
  Promoter: No
  Tag / fusion protein: 3 myc tags (C terminal on backbone); 3' UTR of P. berghei dihydrofolate reductase/thymidylate synthase (dhfr/ts) gene (pDT)
  Cloning method: Restriction Enzyme; 5′ cloning site BamH1 (not destroyed); 3′ cloning site Not1 (not destroyed)
  Sequencing primers: 5′ TATCATAAAATACCACAATGTGAAG; 3′ GCGGCCGCCTACCCTGAAGAAG
Terms and licenses: Academic/Nonprofit Terms; Industry Terms: Not Available to Industry
Depositor comments: We cloned the N-terminal fragment of PfPRMT5, 3 myc tags, and 3' UTR region of P. berghei dihydrofolate reductase/thymidylate synthase (dhfr/ts) gene (pDT) into pHD22Y vector. This vector is used for disruption of the PfPRMT5 gene in the malaria parasite Plasmodium falciparum by single crossover.
How to cite: pHD22Y/PfPRMT5 deletion was a gift from Liwang Cui (Addgene plasmid # 203161 ; http://n2t.net/addgene:203161 ; RRID:Addgene_203161)
